>Addgene plasmid #186306 | PB_TRE_AP4-PDGFR_EF1a_eBFP2 | addgene full sequence | sequence record 366944 | Addgene NGS Result
ATCTTACCGCTGTTGAGATCCAGTTCGATGTAACCCACTCGTGCACCCAACTGATCTTCAGCATCTTTTA
CTTTCACCAGCGTTTCTGGGTGAGCAAAAACAGGAAGGCAAAATGCCGCAAAAAAGGGAATAAGGGCGAC
ACGGAAATGTTGAATACTCATACTCTTCCTTTTTCAATATTATTGAAGCATTTATCAGGGTTATTGTCTC
ATGAGCGGATACATATTTGAATGTATTTAGAAAAATAAACAAATAGGGGTTCCGCGCACATTTCCCCGAA
AAGTGCCACCTAAATTGTAAGCGTTAATATTTTGTTAAAATTCGCGTTAAATTTTTGTTAAATCAGCTCA
TTTTTTAACCAATAGGCCGAAATCGGCAAAATCCCTTATAAATCAAAAGAATAGACCGAGATAGGGT
[37 nt withheld, positions 418-454]
AAAGAACGTGGACTCCAACGTCAAAGG
[49 nt withheld, positions 482-530]
T
[91 nt withheld, positions 532-622]
G
[124 nt withheld, positions 624-747]
CCCATTCGCCATTCAGGCTGCGCAACTGTTGGGAAGGGCGATCGGTGCGGGCCTCTTCGCTATTACGCCA
GCTGGCGAAAGGGGGATGTGCTGCAAGGCGATTAAGTTGGGTAACGCCAGGGTTTTCCCAGTCACGACGT
TGTAAAACGACGGCCAGTGAGCGCGCCTCGTTCATTCACGTTTTTGAACCCGTGGAGGACGGGCAGACTC
GCGGTGCAAATGTGTTTTACAGCGTGATGGAGCAGATGAAGATGCTCGACACGCTGCAGAACACGCAGCT
AGATTAACCCTAGAAAGATAATCATATTGTGACGTACGTTAAAGATAATCATGTGTAAAATTGACGCATG
TGTTTTATCGGTCTGTATATCGAGGTTTATTTATTAATTTGAATAGATATTAAGTTTTATTATATTTACA
CTTACATACTAATAATAAATTCAACAAACAATTTATTTATGTTTATTTATTTATTAAAAAAAACAAAAAC
TCAAAATTTCTTCTATAAAGTAACAAAACTTTTATGAGGGACAGCCCCCCCCCAAAGCCCCCAGGGATGT
AATTACGTCCCTCCCCCGCTAGGGGGCAGCAGCGAGCCGCCCGGGGCTCCGCTCCGGTCCGGCGCTCCCC
CCGCATCCCCGAGCCGGCAGCGTGCGGGGACAGCCCGGGCACGGGGAAGGTGGCACGGGATCGCTTTCCT
CTGAACGCTTCTCGCTGCTCTTTGAGCCTGCAGACACCTGGGGGGATACGGGGAAAAGGCCTCCACGGCC
ACTAGTCTTTCGTCTTCAAGAATTCCTCGAGTTTACTCCCTATCAGTGATAGAGAACGTATGAAGAGTTT
ACTCCCTATCAGTGATAGAGAACGTATGCAGACTTTACTCCCTATCAGTGATAGAGAACGTATAAGGAGT
TTACTCCCTATCAGTGATAGAGAACGTATGACCAGTTTACTCCCTATCAGTGATAGAGAACGTATCTACA
GTTTACTCCCTATCAGTGATAGAGAACGTATATCCAGTTTACTCCCTATCAGTGATAGAGAACGTATAAG
CTTTAGGCGTGTACGGTGGGCGCCTATAAAAGCAGAGCTCGTTTAGTGAACCGTCAGATCGCCTGGAGCA
ATTCCACAACACTTTTGTCTTATACCAACTTTCCGTACCACTTCCTACCCTCGTAAAGGTCTAGAGCTAG
CGAATTCGAAGCCACCAACTGGCAGGTGCGTATGTCGAGGTAGGCGTGTACGGTGGGAGGCCTATATAAG
CAGAGCTCGTTTAGTGAACCGTCAGATCGCCTGGAGAATTGGCTAGCATCAACAAGTTTGTACAAAAAAG
TTGGCATGGAGACAGACACACTCCTGCTATGGGTACTGCTGCTCTGGGTTCCAGGTTCCACTGGTGACTA
TCCATATGATGTTCCAGATTATGCTGGGGCCAGCCCAGAAGATGAGCTGGCCGCTAACGAGGAAGAGTTG
CAGCAGAACGAACAGAAACTGGCGCAAATCAAGCAAAAGTTGCAGGCGATTAAGTATGGAGACGAACAAA
AACTCATCTCAGAAGAGGATCTGAATGCTGTGGGCCAGGACACGCAGGAGGTCATCGTGGTGCCACACTC
CTTGCCCTTTAAGGTGGTGGTGATCTCAGCCATCCTGGCCCTGGTGGTGCTCACCATCATCTCCCTTATC
ATCCTCATCATGCTTTGGCAGAAGAAGCCACGTTAACCCAACTTTCTTGTACAAAGTGGTTGCAGGAAAG
CCAATCCCAAACCCACTCCTAGGTCTCGACAGTACAGCATAGACCGGTCCACCACCACCACCACCACTAA
GGATCCGGGGTTGGGGTTGCGCCTTTTCCAAGCACCTGCTACATAGCGGTACCCCTCGACTGTGCCTTCT
AGTTGCCAGCCATCTGTTGTTTGCCCCTCCCCCGTGCCTTCCTTGACCCTGGAAGGTGCCACTCCCACTG
TCCTTTCCTAATAAAATGAGGAAATTGCATCGCATTGTCTGAGTAGGTGTCATTCTATTCTGGGGGGTGG
GGTGGGGCAGGACAGCAAGGGGGAGGATTGGGAAGACAATAGCAGGCATGCTGGGGATGCGGTGGGCTCT
TCGAATTTAAATCGGATCCAGCTGAATCTAAGTGGATCTGCGATCGCTCCGGTGCCCGTCAGTGGGCAGA
GCGCACATCGCCCACAGTCCCCGAGAAGTTGGGGGGAGGGGTCGGCAATTGAACGGGTGCCTAGAGAAGG
TGGCGCGGGGTAAACTGGGAAAGTGATGTCGTGTACTGGCTCCGCCTTTTTCCCGAGGGTGGGGGAGAAC
CGTATATAAGTGCAGTAGTCGCCGTGAACGTTCTTTTTCGCAACGGGTTTGCCGCCAGAACACAGCTGAA
GCTTCGAGGGGCTCGCATCTCTCCTTCACGCGCCCGCCGCCCTACCTGAGGCCGCCATCCACGCCGGTTG
AGTCGCGTTCTGCCGCCTCCCGCCTGTGGTGCCTCCTGAACTGCGTCCGCCGTCTAGGTAAGTTTAAAGC
TCAGGTCGAGACCGGGCCTTTGTCCGGCGCTCCCTTGGAGCCTACCTAGACTCAGCCGGCTCTCCACGCT
TTGCCTGACCCTGCTTGCTCAACTCTACGTCTTTGTTTCGTTTTCTGTTCTGCGCCGTTACAGATCTAAG
CTGTGACCGGCGCCTACTCTAGAGCCGCCATGTCTAGACTGGACAAGAGCAAAGTCATAAACTCTGCTCT
GGAATTACTCAATGGAGTCGGTATCGAAGGCCTGACGACAAGGAAACTCGCTCAAAAGCTGGGAGTTGAG
CAGCCTACCCTGTACTGGCACGTGAAGAACAAGCGGGCCCTGCTCGATGCCCTGCCAATCGAGATGCTGG
ACAGGCATCATACCCACTCCTGCCCCCTGGAAGGCGAGTCATGGCAAGACTTTCTGCGGAACAACGCCAA
GTCATACCGCTGTGCTCTCCTCTCACATCGCGACGGGGCTAAAGTGCATCTCGGCACCCGCCCAACAGAG
AAACAGTACGAAACCCTGGAAAATCAGCTCGCGTTCCTGTGTCAGCAAGGCTTCTCCCTGGAGAACGCAC
TGTACGCTCTGTCCGCCGTGGGCCACTTTACACTGGGCTGCGTATTGGAGGAACAGGAGCATCAAGTAGC
AAAAGAGGAAAGAGAGACACCTACCACCGATTCTATGCCCCCACTTCTGAAACAAGCAATTGAGCTGTTC
GACCGGCAGGGAGCCGAACCTGCCTTCCTTTTCGGCCTGGAACTAATCATATGTGGCCTGGAGAAACAGC
TAAAGTGCGAAAGCGGCGGGCCGACCGACGCCCTTGACGATTTTGACTTAGACATGCTCCCAGCCGATGC
CCTTGACGACTTTGACCTTGATATGCTGCCTGCTGACGCTCTTGACGATTTTGACCTTGACATGCTCCCC
GGGGAGGGCAGAGGAAGTCTTCTAACATGCGGTGACGTGGAGGAGAATCCCGGCCCTATGGTGAGCAAGG
GCGAGGAGCTGTTCACCGGGGTGGTGCCCATCCTGGTCGAGCTGGACGGCGACGTAAACGGCCACAAGTT
CAGCGTGAGGGGCGAGGGCGAGGGCGATGCCACCAACGGCAAGCTGACCCTGAAGTTCATCTGCACCACC
GGCAAGCTGCCCGTGCCCTGGCCCACCCTCGTGACCACCCTGAGCCACGGCGTGCAGTGCTTCGCCCGCT
ACCCCGACCACATGAAGCAGCACGACTTCTTCAAGTCCGCCATGCCCGAAGGCTACGTCCAGGAGCGCAC
CATCTTCTTCAAGGACGACGGCACCTACAAGACCCGCGCCGAGGTGAAGTTCGAGGGCGACACCCTAGTG
AACCGCATCGAGCTGAAGGGCGTCGACTTCAAGGAGGACGGCAACATCCTGGGGCACAAGCTGGAGTACA
ACTTCAACAGCCACAACATCTATATCATGGCCGTCAAGCAGAAGAACGGCATCAAGGTGAACTTCAAGAT
CCGCCACAACGTGGAGGACGGCAGCGTGCAGCTCGCCGACCACTACCAGCAGAACACCCCCATCGGCGAC
GGCCCCGTGCTGCTGCCCGACAGCCACTACCTGAGCACCCAGTCCGTGCTGAGCAAAGACCCCAACGAGA
AGCGCGATCACATGGTCCTGCTGGAGTTCCGCACCGCCGCCGGGATCACTCTCGGCATGGACGAGCTGTA
CAAGGAGGGCAGAGGAAGTCTTCTAACATGCGGTGACGTGGAGGAGAATCCCGGCCCTATGACCGAGTAC
AAGCCCACGGTGCGCCTCGCCACCCGCGACGACGTCCCCAGGGCCGTACGCACCCTCGCCGCCGCGTTCG
CCGACTACCCCGCCACGCGCCACACCGTCGATCCGGACCGCCACATCGAGCGGGTCACCGAGCTGCAAGA
ACTCTTCCTCACGCGCGTCGGGCTCGACATCGGCAAGGTGTGGGTCGCGGACGACGGCGCCGCGGTGGCG
GTCTGGACCACGCCGGAGAGCGTCGAAGCGGGGGCGGTGTTCGCCGAGATCGGCCCGCGCATGGCCGAGT
TGAGCGGTTCCCGGCTGGCCGCGCAGCAACAGATGGAAGGCCTCCTGGCGCCGCACCGGCCCAAGGAGCC
CGCGTGGTTCCTGGCCACCGTCGGCGTCTCGCCCGACCACCAGGGCAAGGGTCTGGGCAGCGCCGTCGTG
CTCCCCGGAGTGGAGGCGGCCGAGCGCGCCGGGGTGCCAGCCTTCCTGGAGACCTCCGCGCCCCGCAACC
TCCCCTTCTACGAGCGGCTCGGCTTCACCGTCACCGCCGACGTCGAGGTGCCCGAAGGACCGCGCACCTG
GTGCATGACCCGCAAGCCCGGTGCCTGAAATCAACCTCTGGATTACAAAATTTGTGGGTAAACTTGTTTA
TTGCAGCTTATAATGGTTACAAATAAAGCAATAGCATCACAAATTTCACAAATAAAGCATTTTTTTCACT
GCATTCTAGTTGTGGTTTGTCCAAACTCATCAATGTATCTTATCATGTCTGGAATTGACTCAAATGATGT
CAATTAGTCTATCAGAAGCTCATCTGGTCTCCCTTCCGGGGGACAAGACATCCCTGTTTAATATTTAAAC
AGCAGTGTTCCCAAACTGGGTTCTTATATCCCTTGCTCTGGTCAACCAGGTTGCAGGGTTTCCTGTCCTC
ACAGGAACGAAGTCCCTAAAGAAACAGTGGCAGCCAGGTTTAGCCCCGGAATTGACTGGATTCCTTTTTT
AGGGCCCATTGGTATGGCTTTTTCCCCGTATCCCCCCAGGTGTCTGCAGGCTCAAAGAGCAGCGAGAAGC
GTTCAGAGGAAAGCGATCCCGTGCCACCTTCCCCGTGCCCGGGCTGTCCCCGCACGCTGCCGGCTCGGGG
ATGCGGGGGGAGCGCCGGACCGGAGCGGAGCCCCGGGCGGCTCGCTGCTGCCCCCTAGCGGGGGAGGGAC
GTAATTACATCCCTGGGGGCTTTGGGGGGGGGCTGTCCCTGATATCTATAACAAGAAAATATATATATAA
TAAGTTATCACGTAAGTAGAACATGAAATAACAATATAATTATCGTATGAGTTAAATCTTAAAAGTCACG
TAAAAGATAATCATGCGTCATTTTGACTCACGCGGTCGTTATAGTTCAAAATCAGTGACACTTACCGCAT
TGACAAGCACGCCTCACGGGAGCTCCAAGCGGCGACTGAGATGTCCTAAATGCACAGCGACGGATTCGCG
CTATTTAGAAAGAGAGAGCAATATTTCAAGAATGCATGCGTCAATTTTACGCAGACTATCTTTCTAGGGT
TAATCTAGCTGCATCAGGATCATATCGTCGGGTCTTTTTTCCGGCTCAGTCATCGCCCAAGCTGGCGCTA
TCTGGGCATCGGGGAGGAAGAAGCCCGTGCCTTTTCCCGCGAGGTTGAAGCGGCATGGAAAGAGTTTGCC
GAGGATGACTGCTGCTGCATTGACGTTGAGCGAAAACGCACGTTTACCATGATGATTCGGGAAGGTGTGG
CCATGCACGCCTTTAACGGTGAACTGTTCGTTCAGGCCACCTGGGATACCAGTTCGTCGCGGCTTTTCCG
GACACAGTTCCGGATGGTCAGCCCGAAGCGCATCAGCAACCCGAACAATACCGGCGACAGCCGGAACTGC
CGTGCCGGTGTGCAGATTAATGACAGCGGTGCGGCGCTGGGATATTACGTCAGCGAGGACGGGTATCCTG
GCTGGATGCCGCAGAAATGGACATGGATACCCCGTGAGTTACCCGGCGGGCGCGCTTGGCGTAATCATGG
TCATAGCTGTTTCCTGTGTGAAATTGTTATCCGCTCACAATTCCACACAACATACGAGCCGGAAGCATAA
AGTGTAAAGCCTGGGGTGCCTAATGAGTGAGCTAACTCACATTAATTGCGTTGCGCTCACTGCCCGCTTT
CCAGTCGGGAAACCTGTCGTGCCAGCTGCATTAATGAATCGGCCAACGCGCGGGGAGAGGCGGTTTGCGT
ATTGGGCGCTCTTCCGCTTCCTCGCTCACTGACTCGCTGCGCTCGGTCGTTCGGCTGCGGCGAGCGGTAT
CAGCTCACTCAAAGGCGGTAATACGGTTATCCACAGAATCAGGGGATAACGCAGGAAAGAACATGTGAGC
AAAAGGCCAGCAAAAGGCCAGGAACCGTAAAAAGGCCGCGTTGCTGGCGTTTTTCCATAGGCTCCGCCCC
CCTGACGAGCATCACAAAAATCGACGCTCAAGTCAGAGGTGGCGAAACCCGACAGGACTATAAAGATACC
AGGCGTTTCCCCCTGGAAGCTCCCTCGTGCGCTCTCCTGTTCCGACCCTGCCGCTTACCGGATACCTGTC
CGCCTTTCTCCCTTCGGGAAGCGTGGCGCTTTCTCATAGCTCACGCTGTAGGTATCTCAGTTCGGTGTAG
GTCGTTCGCTCCAAGCTGGGCTGTGTGCACGAACCCCCCGTTCAGCCCGACCGCTGCGCCTTATCCGGTA
ACTATCGTCTTGAGTCCAACCCGGTAAGACACGACTTATCGCCACTGGCAGCAGCCACTGGTAACAGGAT
TAGCAGAGCGAGGTATGTAGGCGGTGCTACAGAGTTCTTGAAGTGGTGGCCTAACTACGGCTACACTAGA
AGAACAGTATTTGGTATCTGCGCTCTGCTGAAGCCAGTTACCTTCGGAAAAAGAGTTGGTAGCTCTTGAT
CCGGCAAACAAACCACCGCTGGTAGCGGTGGTTTTTTTGTTTGCAAGCAGCAGATTACGCGCAGAAAAAA
AGGATCTCAAGAAGATCCTTTGATCTTTTCTACGGGGTCTGACGCTCAGTGGAACGAAAACTCACGTTAA
GGGATTTTGGTCATGAGATTATCAAAAAGGATCTTCACCTAGATCCTTTTAAATTAAAAATGAAGTTTTA
AATCAATCTAAAGTATATATGAGTAAACTTGGTCTGACAGTTACCAATGCTTAATCAGTGAGGCACCTAT
CTCAGCGATCTGTCTATTTCGTTCATCCATAGTTGCCTGACTCCCCGTCGTGTAGATAACTACGATACGG
GAGGGCTTACCATCTGGCCCCAGTGCTGCAATGATACCGCGAGACCCACGCTCACCGGCTCCAGATTTAT
CAGCAATAAACCAGCCAGCCGGAAGGGCCGAGCGCAGAAGTGGTCCTGCAACTTTATCCGCCTCCATCCA
GTCTATTAATTGTTGCCGGGAAGCTAGAGTAAGTAGTTCGCCAGTTAATAGTTTGCGCAACGTTGTTGCC
ATTGCTACAGGCATCGTGGTGTCACGCTCGTCGTTTGGTATGGCTTCATTCAGCTCCGGTTCCCAACGAT
CAAGGCGAGTTACATGATCCCCCATGTTGTGCAAAAAAGCGGTTAGCTCCTTCGGTCCTCCGATCGTTGT
CAGAAGTAAGTTGGCCGCAGTGTTATCACTCATGGTTATGGCAGCACTGCATAATTCTCTTACTGTCATG
CCATCCGTAAGATGCTTTTCTGTGACTGGTGAGTACTCAACCAAGTCATTCTGAGAATAGTGTATGCGGC
GACCGAGTTGCTCTTGCCCGGCGTCAATACGGGATAATACCGCGCCACATAGCAGAACTTTAAAAGTGCT
CATCATTGGAAAACGTTCTTCGGGGCGAAAACTCTCAAGG
Features (pLannotate 1.2.2; 30 found; start..end, strand, type, name):
    162..266     -  promoter       AmpR promoter: bla
    319..747     -  rep_origin     f1 ori (sequence partly withheld): f1 bacteriophage origin of replication; arrow indicates direction of (+) strand synthesis
    752..907     -  CDS            lacZα (fragment): LacZα fragment of β-galactosidase; lacZ fragment
    909..1028    +  CDS            B (fragment): PORTL_LAMBD - Experimental evidence at protein level: Swiss-Prot protein existence level 1. Forms the portal vertex of the capsid (PubMed:6228056, PubMed:6232391). This portal plays critical roles in head assembly, genome packaging, neck/tail attachment, and genome ejection (Probable). The portal protein multimerizes as a single ring-shaped homododecamer arranged around a central channel (PubMed:6232391). Binds to the terminase subunits to form the packaging machine (PubMed:7799432). From Escherichia phage lambda (Bacteriophage lambda).
   1546..1924    +  promoter       TRE3G promoter: 3rd-generation Tet-responsive promoter that can be activated by binding of Tet-On® 3G
   1976..2014    +  promoter       minimal CMV promoter: human cytomegalovirus (CMV) immediate early promoter
   2060..2077    +  protein_bind   attB1 (fragment): mutant version of attB; core recombination site for the Gateway® BP reaction BP Clonase™
   2083..2145    +  sig_peptide    Igκ leader: leader sequence from mouse immunoglobulin κ light chain
   2145..2168    +  CDS            3xHA (fragment): three tandem HA epitope tags
   2314..2460    +  CDS            PDGFRβ TM domain: transmembrane domain from platelet derived growth factor receptor beta
   2463..2487    -  protein_bind   attB2: mutant version of attB; recombination site for the Gateway® BP reaction BP Clonase™
   2546..2564    +  CDS            9xHis (fragment): 9xHis affinity tag
   2574..2599    +  promoter       hPGK promoter (fragment): human phosphoglycerate kinase 1 promoter
   2627..2834    +  polyA_signal   bGH poly(A) signal: bovine growth hormone polyadenylation signal
   2911..3122    +  promoter       EF-1α core promoter: core promoter for human elongation factor EF-1α
   3135..3403    +  LTR            5' LTR (truncated): truncated 5' long terminal repeat (LTR) from human T-cell leukemia virus (HTLV) type 1
   3437..4134    +  CDS            rtTA3 (fragment): reverse tetracycline transactivator 3 activates expression from Tet-responsive promoters in the presence of doxycycline
   4064..4174    +  CDS            VP48: 3 tandem repeats of the minimal activation domain of herpes simplex virus VP16 (Cheng et al., 2013)
   4235..4951    +  CDS            EBFP2: EBFP2 is a basic (constitutively fluorescent) blue fluorescent protein published in 2007, derived from Aequorea victoria. It is reported to be a rapidly-maturing monomer with moderate acid sensitivity.
   5006..5605    +  CDS            PuroR (fragment): puromycin N-acetyltransferase; pac from Streptomyces; confers resistance to puromycin
   5606..5633    +  misc_feature   WPRE (fragment): woodchuck hepatitis virus posttranscriptional regulatory element
   5638..5759    +  polyA_signal   SV40 poly(A) signal: SV40 polyadenylation signal
   5777..5869    +  ncRNA          G-CSF SLDE: Accession: RF00183 - G-CSF factor stem-loop destabilising element (SLDE)
   6566..7033    +  CDS            B (fragment): PORTL_LAMBD - Experimental evidence at protein level: Swiss-Prot protein existence level 1. Forms the portal vertex of the capsid (PubMed:6228056, PubMed:6232391). This portal plays critical roles in head assembly, genome packaging, neck/tail attachment, and genome ejection (Probable). The portal protein multimerizes as a single ring-shaped homododecamer arranged around a central channel (PubMed:6232391). Binds to the terminase subunits to form the packaging machine (PubMed:7799432). From Escherichia phage lambda (Bacteriophage lambda).
   7071..7087    -  protein_bind   lac operator: The lac repressor binds to the lac operator to inhibit transcription in E. coli. This inhibition can be relieved by adding lactose or isopropyl-β-D-thiogalactopyranoside (IPTG). lac repressor encoded by lacI
   7095..7125    -  promoter       lac promoter: promoter for the E. coli lac operon
   7140..7161    -  protein_bind   CAP binding site: CAP binding activates transcription in the presence of cAMP. E. coli catabolite activator protein
   7174..7266    -  CDS            lacI (fragment): lac repressor; lacI; The lac repressor binds to the lac operator to inhibit transcription in E. coli. This inhibition can be relieved by adding lactose or isopropyl-β-D-thiogalactopyranoside (IPTG).
   7449..8037    -  rep_origin     ori: high-copy-number ColE1/pMB1/pBR322/pUC origin of replication
   8208..161     -  CDS            AmpR (across the origin): β-lactamase; bla; confers resistance to ampicillin, carbenicillin, and related antibiotics
