[The description below was written by a language model from this plasmid's Addgene catalogue record and pLannotate feature annotations shown in this document.]
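Description:
PB_TRE_AP4-PDGFR_EF1a_eBFP2 is an 8.9 kb mammalian expression plasmid built on a commercial PiggyBac (PB) transposon backbone. It is intended for making stable cell lines by transposase-mediated genomic integration of the cassette lying between the PiggyBac ends. The transposon terminal repeats themselves are not called out in the automated feature table, although the catalogue entry states that the cargo is flanked by PiggyBac sites. In E. coli the plasmid is maintained at high copy through a ColE1/pUC-type origin with ampicillin resistance. An f1 origin and remnants of a lacZα/lac promoter region are also present.

The payload consists of two transcription units. The first is a doxycycline-inducible unit in which a TRE3G promoter with a minimal CMV promoter drives the synthetic AP4-PDGFR insert, flanked by Gateway attB1/attB2 sites and terminated by a bGH polyadenylation signal. This open reading frame begins with an Igκ leader for secretory targeting, followed by an HA epitope and the AP4 helixCAM module. The record also lists a myc tag, which is not annotated in the feature table. The frame ends with the PDGFRβ transmembrane domain, which anchors the helix on the outer cell surface.

The second unit is constitutive. An EF-1α core promoter with an HTLV-1 LTR fragment drives the reverse tetracycline transactivator, EBFP2 and puromycin N-acetyltransferase in series, ending in an SV40 poly(A) signal. The elements linking these three coding regions are not annotated. A single integration therefore supplies the Tet-On activator, a blue fluorescent identifier and puromycin selection. The construct is used to generate cells that display the AP4 adhesion helix on induction, for programmable cell–cell assembly.
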