Addgene plasmid #186306: PB_TRE_AP4-PDGFR_EF1a_eBFP2
Purpose: Plasmid for inducible mammalian cell expression of the AP4 helixCAM and constitutive expression of an identifying fluorescent protein (eBFP2). Flanked with PiggyBac sites for easy line construction.
Depositing lab: George Church. Depositing organization: Harvard Medical School. Publication: helixCAM: A platform for programmable cellular assembly in bacteria and human cells. Chao G, Wannier TM, Gutierrez C, Borders NC, Appleton E, Chadha A, Lebar T, Church GM. Cell. 2022 Aug 23. pii: S0092-8674(22)01061-3. doi: 10.1016/j.cell.2022.08.012. PubMed 36055250.
Backbone
  Vector backbone: PB
  Backbone manufacturer: SBI
  Modifications to backbone: eBFP2 inserted between rtTA and puromycin resistance gene
  Vector type: Mammalian Expression
  Selectable markers: Puromycin
Growth in bacteria
  Bacterial resistance: Ampicillin, 100 μg/mL
  Growth temperature: 37°C
  Growth strain: DH5alpha
  Copy number: High Copy
Gene/Insert 1
  Gene/Insert name: AP4-PDGFR
  Species: Synthetic
  Insert size (bp): 381
  Tag / fusion protein: HA, myc
Gene/Insert 2
  Gene/Insert name: eBFP2
  Species: Synthetic
  Insert size (bp): 717
Terms and licenses: Academic/Nonprofit Terms; Industry Terms: Not Available to Industry
How to cite: PB_TRE_AP4-PDGFR_EF1a_eBFP2 was a gift from George Church (Addgene plasmid # 186306 ; http://n2t.net/addgene:186306 ; RRID:Addgene_186306)
